Addgene plasmid #123745: MTK3_031
Purpose: Encodes p38 Translocation Reporter (p38 KTR) fused to mCerulean3 as a Type 3 part to be used in the MTK system
Depositing lab: Hana El-Samad. Depositing organization: University of California, San Francisco (UCSF). Publication: A Toolkit for Rapid Modular Construction of Biological Circuits in Mammalian Cells. Fonseca JP, Bonny AR, Kumar GR, Ng AH, Town J, Wu QC, Aslankoohi E, Chen SY, Dods G, Harrigan P, Osimiri LC, Kistler AL, El-Samad H. ACS Synth Biol. 2019 Nov 15;8(11):2593-2606. doi: 10.1021/acssynbio.9b00322. Epub 2019 Nov 5. PubMed 31686495.
Backbone
  Vector backbone: MTK0_027
  Vector type: Mammalian Expression
Growth in bacteria
  Bacterial resistance: Chloramphenicol, 25 μg/mL
  Growth temperature: 37°C
  Growth strain: DH5alpha
  Copy number: Unknown
Gene/Insert
  Gene/Insert name: p38KTR-mCerulean3
  Species: Synthetic
  Cloning method: Restriction Enzyme; 5′ cloning site BsmBI (destroyed during cloning); 3′ cloning site BsmBI (destroyed during cloning)
Terms and licenses: Academic/Nonprofit Terms; Industry Terms: Not Available to Industry
Depositor comments: Type 3 parts are generally reserved for coding sequences in the MTK. Part sequence is from 10.1016/j.cell.2014.04.039 Please visit https://www.biorxiv.org/content/10.1101/506188v2 for BioRxiv preprint
How to cite: MTK3_031 was a gift from Hana El-Samad (Addgene plasmid # 123745 ; http://n2t.net/addgene:123745 ; RRID:Addgene_123745)
