[The description below was written by a language model from this plasmid's Addgene catalogue record and pLannotate feature annotations shown in this document.]
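Description:
MTK3_031 is a small (about 2.6 kb) part plasmid from the Mammalian Toolkit (MTK), a modular hierarchical cloning system for assembling genetic circuits for mammalian cells. It is built on the MTK0_027 part-entry backbone, into which the insert was placed through BsmBI sites that were destroyed during cloning. Although catalogued as a mammalian expression vector, the annotated features show only bacterial maintenance elements alongside the insert: a high-copy ColE1/pUC-type origin of replication, a chloramphenicol acetyltransferase gene with its own cat promoter for selection in E. coli, and a lambda t0 terminator. No mammalian promoter or polyadenylation signal is annotated. This fits its role as a Type 3 part, a position generally reserved for coding sequences that must be combined with promoter, terminator and other parts in later assembly steps before they can be expressed.

The payload is a synthetic coding sequence, p38KTR-mCerulean3. The kinase translocation reporter portion is annotated as a fragment of human MEF2C, a known p38 substrate that presumably supplies the kinase docking region, followed by a short match to a nuclear export signal. This is fused in frame to the monomeric cyan fluorescent protein mCerulean3. In KTR designs of this kind, phosphorylation by the target kinase shifts the balance between nuclear import and export, so the reporter moves between nucleus and cytoplasm. The ratio of cytoplasmic to nuclear fluorescence then gives a live, single-cell readout of kinase activity. The depositor notes that the part sequence comes from a previously published KTR design. Once assembled into a complete transcriptional unit, the part would be used to monitor p38 MAPK signalling dynamics, and the cyan channel leaves other colours free for additional reporters.
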