Features (pLannotate 1.2.2; 7 found; start..end, strand, type, name):
    580..726     +  CDS            MEF2C (fragment): MEF2C_HUMAN - Experimental evidence at protein level: Swiss-Prot protein existence level 1. Transcription activator which binds specifically to the MEF2 element present in the regulatory regions of many muscle-specific genes. Controls cardiac morphogenesis and myogenesis, and is also involved in vascular development. Enhances transcriptional activation mediated by SOX18. Plays an essential role in hippocampal-dependent learning and memory by suppressing the number of excitatory synapses and thus regulating basal and evoked synaptic transmission. Crucial for normal neuronal development, distrib
    733..749     +  CDS            NES (fragment): nuclear export signal from the HIV Rev protein (Fischer et al., 1995)
    766..1482    +  CDS            mCerulean3: mCerulean3 is a basic (constitutively fluorescent) cyan fluorescent protein published in 2011, derived from Aequorea victoria. It is reported to be a somewhat slowly-maturing monomer with very low acid sensitivity.
   1502..1536    -  terminator     lambda t0 terminator: minimal transcription terminator from phage lambda (Scholtissek and Grosse, 1987)
   1610..2266    -  CDS            cat: CAT_ECOLX - Experimental evidence at protein level: Swiss-Prot protein existence level 1. This enzyme is an effector of chloramphenicol resistance in bacteria. From Escherichia coli. This protein is used as a marker in many commonly used cloning vectors, such as pACYC184.
   2267..2364    -  promoter       cat promoter: promoter of the E. coli cat gene encoding chloramphenicol acetyltransferase
   2448..465     +  rep_origin     ori (across the origin): high-copy-number ColE1/pMB1/pBR322/pUC origin of replication
>Addgene plasmid #123745 | MTK3_031 | addgene full sequence | sequence record 248691 | Addgene NGS Result
AGAGCGCAGATACCAAATACTGTTCTTCTAGTGTAGCCGTAGTTAGGCCACCACTTCAAGAACTCTGTAG
CACCGCCTACATACCTCGCTCTGCTAATCCTGTTACCAGTGGCTGCTGCCAGTGGCGATAAGTCGTGTCT
TACCGGGTTGGACTCAAGACGATAGTTACCGGATAAGGCGCAGCGGTCGGGCTGAACGGGGGGTTCGTGC
ACACAGCCCAGCTTGGAGCGAACGACCTACACCGAACTGAGATACCTACAGCGTGAGCTATGAGAAAGCG
CCACGCTTCCCGAAGGGAGAAAGGCGGACAGGTATCCGGTAAGCGGCAGGGTCGGAACAGGAGAGCGCAC
GAGGGAGCTTCCAGGGGGAAACGCCTGGTATCTTTATAGTCCTGTCGGGTTTCGCCACCTCTGACTTGAG
CGTCGATTTTTGTGATGCTCGTCAGGGGGGCGGAGCCTATGGAAAAACGCCAGCAACGCGGCCTTTTTAC
GGTTCCTGGCCTTTTGCTGGCCTTTTGCTCACATGTTCTTTCCTGCGTTATCCCCTGATTCTGTGGATAA
CCGTAGTCGGTCTCATATGCGTAAGCCAGATCTCCGCGTTCTTATCCCACCTGGCAGCAAGAACACGATG
CCATCAGTGAATCAAAGGATAAATAACTCCAAGCGCTCGGCCGGACTCAACGAAGACGAGTCGCCATCTA
AGAAGCTGGCGTCGCCGGAGGTGTCGTCAAGGCTGGAGCGCCTGACCCTCCAGTCCAGCACTAGTATGGT
GAGCAAGGGCGAGGAGCTGTTCACCGGGGTGGTGCCCATCCTGGTCGAGCTGGACGGCGACGTAAACGGC
CACAAGTTCAGCGTGTCCGGCGAGGGCGAGGGCGATGCCACCTACGGCAAGCTGACCCTGAAGTTCATCT
GCACCACCGGCAAGCTGCCCGTGCCCTGGCCCACCCTCGTGACCACCCTGAGCTGGGGCGTGCAGTGCTT
CGCCCGCTACCCCGACCACATGAAGCAGCACGACTTCTTCAAGTCCGCCATGCCCGAAGGCTACGTCCAG
GAGCGCACCATCTTCTTCAAGGACGACGGCAACTACAAGACCCGCGCCGAGGTGAAGTTCGAGGGCGACA
CCCTGGTGAACCGCATCGAGCTGAAGGGCATCGACTTCAAGGAGGACGGCAACATCCTGGGGCACAAGCT
GGAGTACAACGCCATCCACGGCAACGTCTATATCACCGCCGACAAGCAGAAGAACGGCATCAAGGCCAAC
TTCGGCCTGAACTGCAACATCGAGGACGGCAGCGTGCAGCTCGCCGACCACTACCAGCAGAACACCCCCA
TCGGCGACGGCCCCGTGCTGCTGCCCGACAACCACTACCTGAGCACCCAGTCCAAGCTGAGCAAAGACCC
CAACGAGAAGCGCGATCACATGGTCCTGCTGGAGTTCGTGACCGCCGCCGGGATCACTCTCGGCATGGAC
GAGCTGTACAAGGGATCCTGAGACCAGACCAATAAAAAACGCCCGGCGGCAACCGAGCGTTCTGAACAAA
TCCAGATGGAGTTCTGAGGTCATTACTGGATCTATCAACAGGAGTCCAAGCGAGCTCGATATCAAATTAC
GCCCCGCCCTGCCACTCATCGCAGTACTGTTGTAATTCATTAAGCATTCTGCCGACATGGAAGCCATCAC
AAACGGCATGATGAACCTGAATCGCCAGCGGCATCAGCACCTTGTCGCCTTGCGTATAATATTTGCCCAT
GGTGAAAACGGGGGCGAAGAAGTTGTCCATATTGGCCACGTTTAAATCAAAACTGGTGAAACTCACCCAG
GGATTGGCTGAAACGAAAAACATATTCTCAATAAACCCTTTAGGGAAATAGGCCAGGTTTTCACCGTAAC
ACGCCACATCTTGCGAATATATGTGTAGAAACTGCCGGAAATCGTCGTGGTATTCACTCCAGAGCGATGA
AAACGTTTCAGTTTGCTCATGGAAAACGGTGTAACAAGGGTGAACACTATCCCATATCACCAGCTCACCG
TCTTTCATTGCCATACGAAATTCCGGATGAGCATTCATCAGGCGGGCAAGAATGTGAATAAAGGCCGGAT
AAAACTTGTGCTTATTTTTCTTTACGGTCTTTAAAAAGGCCGTAATATCCAGCTGAACGGTCTGGTTATA
GGTACATTGAGCAACTGACTGAAATGCCTCAAAATGTTCTTTACGATGCCATTGGGATATATCAACGGTG
GTATATCCAGTGATTTTTTTCTCCATTTTAGCTTCCTTAGCTCCTGAAAATCTCGATAACTCAAAAAATA
CGCCCGGTAGTGATCTTATTTCATTATGGTGAAAGTTGGAACCTCTTACGTGCCCGATCAATCATGACCA
AAATCCCTTAACGTGAGTTTTCGTTCCACTGAGCGTCAGACCCCGTAGAAAAGATCAAAGGATCTTCTTG
AGATCCTTTTTTTCTGCGCGTAATCTGCTGCTTGCAAACAAAAAAACCACCGCTACCAGCGGTGGTTTGT
TTGCCGGATCAAGAGCTACCAACTCTTTTTCCGAAGGTAACTGGCTTCAGC
